>Addgene plasmid #197756 | pMC-6-HpaB-9 | addgene full sequence | sequence record 391206 | Addgene NGS Result
GTCAGTGAGCGAGGAAGCGGAAGAGCGCCCAATACGCAAACCGCCTCTCCCCGCGCGTTGGCCGATTCAT
TAATCACTCTGTGGTCTCAAATGAAACCCGAGGACTTCAGGGCCTCAACACAAAGACCCTTTACAGGTGA
AGAATACCTTAAGTCTCTCCAGGACGGACGAGAGATATATATATACGGGGAAAGGGTCAAAGACGTTACA
ACCCATCCCGCCTTCAGAAATGCTGCCGCCTCTGTGGCTCAGCTCTATGATGCCTTGCATAAACCGGAAA
TGCAAGACTCATTATGTTGGAATACGGATACTGGCTCTGGCGGTTACACCCATAAATTCTTTAGAGTCGC
AAAGTCAGCTGACGATTTACGTCAGCAGCGAGATGCAATTGCCGAGTGGTCCAGGTTGTCTTATGGTTGG
ATGGGGCGTACCCCTGACTATAAGGCCGCCTTTGGATGTGCCTTGGGTGCAAACCCAGGGTTTTATGGCC
AGTTCGAGCAGAATGCCCGAAACTGGTACACCAGGATCCAAGAAACCGGGCTCTACTTCAACCACGCAAT
CGTTAATCCTCCGATCGACAGACACCTCCCTACGGACAAGGTGAAAGATGTTTATATAAAGTTGGAGAAA
GAGACAGATGCAGGAATTATCGTTAGCGGAGCTAAGGTCGTGGCCACTAACTCCGCTCTCACACACTATA
ATATGATCGGATTTGGATCTGCTCAAGTCATGGGAGAAAATCCTGACTTTGCTCTTATGTTTGTTGCTCC
AATGGATGCTGATGGCGTTAAATTGATCTCACGAGCTTCCTACGAAATGGTAGCTGGGGCCACGGGTAGT
CCCTACGACTATCCCTTGTCCTCCCGATTTGATGAAAATGATGCCATCTTGGTCATGGACAATGTCCTTA
TTCCATGGGAAAACGTTTTGATCTACCGAGATTTCGACCGATGTAGGCGATGGACCATGGAGGGCGGCTT
CGCCAGAATGTACCCTTTACAAGCATGCGTCCGTCTTGCCGTTAAACTCGACTTTATAACCGCCTTGTTG
AAAAAGTCATTAGAATGCACCGGCACCCTCGAATTTCGAGGAGTCCAAGCTGACCTGGGGGAGGTTGTGG
CATGGCGAAACACATTTTGGGCCCTCAGTGACTCAATGTGCAGCGAGGCCACTCCGTGGGTAAACGGCGC
CTATCTGCCGGACCATGCCGCATTGCAAACGTACCGTGTGCTCGCACCTATGGCCTATGCTAAGATAAAG
AACATTATAGAACGTAATGTTACAAGCGGACTGATCTATCTCCCAAGCTCCGCCAGGGATCTCAACAATC
CCCAAATAGACCAATATCTTGCAAAATACGTAAGGGGATCAAACGGGATGGATCACGTTCAAAGGATTAA
AATCTTAAAGCTCATGTGGGACGCAATCGGGTCTGAGTTCGGTGGGAGACACGAGCTTTACGAGATTAAC
TATAGCGGTTCTCAGGATGAGATAAGGCTTCAGTGTCTGAGACAGGCACAAAACAGTGGCAATATGGATA
AAATGATGGCAATGGTCGATAGGTGTTTGAGTGAGTACGACCAGGATGGATGGACGGTCCCCCATCTCCA
CAATAATGATGACATTAATATGTTAGATAAATTGCTGAAGTCCGGCTGAGCTTTGAGACCACGAAGTGGC
TCTTCAGTGGACGAAAGGGCCTCGTGATACGCCTATTTTTATAGGTTAATGTCATGATAATAATGGTTTC
TTAGACGTCAGGTGGCACTTTTCGGGGAAATGTGCGCGGAACCCCTATTTGTTTATTTTTCTAAATACAT
TCAAATATGTATCCGCTCATGAGACAATAACCCTGATAAATGCTTCAATAATATTGAAAAAGGAAGAGTA
TGCGCTCACGCAACTGGTCCAGAACCTTGACCGAACGCAGCGGTGGTAACGGCGCAGTGGCGGTTTTCAT
GGCTTGTTATGACTGTTTTTTTTTGGGGTACAGTCTATGCCTCGGGCATCCAAGCAGCAAGCGCGTTACG
CCGTGGGTCGATGTTTGATGTTATGGAGCAGCAACGATGTTACGCAGCAGGGCAGTCGCCCTAAAACAAA
GTTAAACATCATGAGGGAAGCGGTGATCGCCGAAGTATCGACTCAACTATCAGAGGTAGTTGGCGTCATC
GAGCGCCATCTCGAACCGACGTTGCTGGCCGTACATTTGTACGGCTCCGCAGTGGATGGCGGCCTGAAGC
CACACAGCGATATTGATTTGCTGGTTACGGTGACCGTAAGGCTTGATGAAACAACGCGGCGAGCTTTGAT
CAACGACCTTTTGGAAACTTCGGCTTCCCCTGGAGAGAGCGAGATTCTCCGCGCTGTAGAAGTCACCATT
GTTGTGCACGACGACATCATTCCGTGGCGTTATCCAGCTAAGCGCGAACTGCAATTTGGAGAATGGCAGC
GCAATGACATTCTTGCAGGTATCTTCGAGCCAGCCACGATCGACATTGATCTGGCTATCTTGCTGACAAA
AGCAAGAGAACATAGCGTTGCCTTGGTAGGTCCAGCGGCGGAGGAACTCTTTGATCCGGTTCCTGAACAG
GATCTATTTGAGGCGCTAAATGAAACCTTAACGCTATGGAACTCGCCGCCCGACTGGGCTGGCGATGAGC
GAAATGTAGTGCTTACGTTGTCCCGCATTTGGTACAGCGCAGTAACCGGCAAAATCGCGCCGAAGGATGT
CGCTGCCGACTGGGCAATGGAGCGCCTGCCGGCCCAGTATCAGCCCGTCATACTTGAAGCTAGACAGGCT
TATCTTGGACAAGAAGAAGATCGCTTGGCCTCGCGCGCAGATCAGTTGGAAGAATTTGTCCATTACGTAA
AAGGCGAGATCACCAAGGTAGTCGGCAAATAACTGTCAGACCAAGTTTACTCATATATACTTTAGATTGA
TTTAAAACTTCATTTTTAATTTAAAAGGATCTAGGTGAAGATCCTTTTTGATAATCTCATGACCAAAATC
CCTTAACGTGAGTTTTCGTTCCACTGAGCGTCAGACCCCGTAGAAAAGATCAAAGGATCTTCTTGAGATC
CTTTTTTTCTGCGCGTAATCTGCTGCTTGCAAACAAAAAAACCACCGCTACCAGCGGTGGTTTGTTTGCC
GGATCAAGAGCTACCAACTCTTTTTCCGAAGGTAACTGGCTTCAGCAGAGCGCAGATACCAAATACTGTT
CTTCTAGTGTAGCCGTAGTTAGGCCACCACTTCAAGAACTCTGTAGCACCGCCTACATACCTCGCTCTGC
TAATCCTGTTACCAGTGGCTGCTGCCAGTGGCGATAAGTCGTGTCTTACCGGGTTGGACTCAAGACGATA
GTTACCGGATAAGGCGCAGCGGTCGGGCTGAACGGGGGGTTCGTGCACACAGCCCAGCTTGGAGCGAACG
ACCTACACCGAACTGAGATACCTACAGCGTGAGCTATGAGAAAGCGCCACGCTTCCCGAAGGGAGAAAGG
CGGACAGGTATCCGGTAAGCGGCAGGGTCGGAACAGGAGAGCGCACGAGGGAGCTTCCAGGGGGAAACGC
CTGGTATCTTTATAGTCCTGTCGGGTTTCGCCACCTCTGACTTGAGCGTCGATTTTTGTGATGCTCGTCA
GGGGGGCGGAGCCTATGGAAAAACGCCAGCAACGCGGCCTTTTTACGGTTCCTGGCCTTTTGCTGGCCTT
TTGCTCACATGTTCTTTCCTGCGTTATCCCCTGATTCTGTGGATAACCGTATTACCGCCTTTGAGTGAGC
TGATACCGCTCGCCGCAGCCGAACGACCGAGCGCAGCGA
Features (pLannotate 1.2.2; 8 found; start..end, strand, type, name):
      1..23      +  rep_origin     RSF ori (fragment): Plasmids containing the RSF 1030 origin of replication can be propagated in E. coli cells that contain additional plasmids with compatible origins.
     25..74      +  CDS            lacI (fragment): lac repressor; lacI; The lac repressor binds to the lac operator to inhibit transcription in E. coli. This inhibition can be relieved by adding lactose or isopropyl-β-D-thiogalactopyranoside (IPTG).
     91..1650    +  CDS            hpaB: HPAB_ECOLX - Experimental evidence at protein level: Swiss-Prot protein existence level 1. Utilizes FADH(2) supplied by HpaC or by another flavin reductase, to catalyze the hydroxylation of 4-hydroxyphenylacetic acid, leading to the production of 3,4-DHPA. Can also oxidize phenol to catechol, and hydroxylate other phenol derivatives. From Escherichia coli.
   1785..1889    +  promoter       AmpR promoter: bla
   1880..1960    -  CDS            int (fragment): INT2_ECOLX - Protein inferred from homology: Swiss-Prot protein existence level 3. Putative integrase believed to be involved in the insertion of antibiotic resistance genes into plasmids and transposons. From Escherichia coli.
   2048..2104    +  CDS            GmR (fragment): gentamycin acetyltransferase; aacC1; confers resistance to gentamycin
   2111..2899    +  CDS            aadA: S3AD_ECOLX - Experimental evidence at protein level: Swiss-Prot protein existence level 1. Mediates bacterial resistance to the antibiotics streptomycin and spectinomycin. From Escherichia coli.
   3073..3661    +  rep_origin     ori: high-copy-number ColE1/pMB1/pBR322/pUC origin of replication
