[The description below was written by a language model from this plasmid's Addgene catalogue record and pLannotate feature annotations shown in this document.]
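Description:
pMC-6-HpaB-9 is a Phytobrick (MoClo) Level 0 part plasmid from a modular vector toolkit and parts library built for plant genome engineering. It derives from the self-made pMC-6-ccdB-9 acceptor backbone, in which the part replaces a ccdB counter-selection cassette, as the backbone's name suggests. The "6" and "9" in the name presumably denote the flanking assembly positions, although the record does not define them or the restriction enzymes used. The plasmid is about 3.8 kb and is maintained in E. coli at high copy through a ColE1/pUC-type origin. Selection is by spectinomycin, conferred by the aadA aminoglycoside adenylyltransferase gene, which lies downstream of an annotated AmpR (bla) promoter. The short annotated fragments of an integrase, a gentamicin acetyltransferase, lacI and an RSF origin appear to be non-functional remnants of earlier cloning or sequence-similarity hits, not working elements.

The payload is the E. coli hpaB coding sequence (insert listed as 1,569 bp). It encodes the oxygenase component of 4-hydroxyphenylacetate 3-hydroxylase, which uses reduced flavin supplied by HpaC or another flavin reductase to hydroxylate phenolic substrates. The catalogue labels it "FBP" and assigns it to caffeic acid biosynthesis. That label probably refers to the fungal bioluminescence pathway, in which caffeic acid is the luciferin precursor, but the record does not spell this out. No plant promoter or terminator is annotated, as expected for a Level 0 coding-sequence part. The part is not expressed from this plasmid; it is meant to be combined with regulatory parts in higher-level assemblies to build plant expression cassettes.
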