Addgene plasmid #197756: pMC-6-HpaB-9
Purpose: Phytobrick (MoClo) Level 0 Part
Depositing lab: Daniel Voytas. Depositing organization: University of Minnesota. Publication: An extensible vector toolkit and parts library for advanced engineering of plant genomes. Chamness JC, Kumar J, Cruz AJ, Rhuby E, Holum MJ, Cody JP, Tibebu R, Gamo ME, Starker CG, Zhang F, Voytas DF. Plant Genome. 2023 Mar 9:e20312. doi: 10.1002/tpg2.20312. PubMed 36896468.
Backbone
  Vector backbone: pMC-6-ccdB-9
  Backbone manufacturer: Self-made
  Vector type: Plant Expression
Growth in bacteria
  Bacterial resistance: Spectinomycin, 50 μg/mL
  Growth temperature: 37°C
  Growth strain: DH5alpha
  Copy number: High Copy
Gene/Insert
  Gene/Insert name: FBP: HpaB (caffeic acid biosynthesis)
  Species: Escherichia coli
  Insert size (bp): 1569
  Cloning method: Restriction Enzyme; 5′ cloning site Unknown (unknown if destroyed)
Terms and licenses: Academic/Nonprofit Terms; Industry Terms: Not Available to Industry
Depositor comments: Please visit https://doi.org/10.1101/2022.10.15.511792 for bioRxiv preprint.
How to cite: pMC-6-HpaB-9 was a gift from Daniel Voytas (Addgene plasmid # 197756 ; http://n2t.net/addgene:197756 ; RRID:Addgene_197756)
